Addgene plasmid #227801: pC369: pAAV.CMV-Cas13e-VEGFA sgRNA3
Purpose: Plasmid expressing active Cas13e with VEGFA mRNA targeting gRNA3
Depositing lab: Guei-Sheung Liu. Depositing organization: Centre for Eye Research Australia. Publication: Characterization of RNA editing and gene therapy with a compact CRISPR-Cas13 in the retina. Kumar S, Hsiao YW, Wong VHY, Aubin D, Wang JH, Lisowski L, Rakoczy EP, Li F, Alarcon-Martinez L, Gonzalez-Cordero A, Bui BV, Liu GS. Proc Natl Acad Sci U S A. 2024 Nov 5;121(45):e2408345121. doi: 10.1073/pnas.2408345121. Epub 2024 Oct 30. PubMed 39475642.
Backbone
  Vector backbone: pAAV.CMV-BGHpA
  Backbone manufacturer: VectorBuilder
  Vector type: Mammalian Expression, AAV
Growth in bacteria
  Bacterial resistance: Ampicillin, 100 μg/mL
  Growth temperature: 37°C
  Growth strain: NEB Stable
  Copy number: High Copy
Gene/Insert 1
  Gene/Insert name: U6-VEGFA sgRNA 3 (alt name: vegfa)
  gRNA/shRNA sequence: tctgcattcacatttgttgtgctgtaggaa
  Species: Synthetic
  Insert size (bp): 375
  Entrez Gene: Vegfa (a.k.a. L-VEGF, Vegf, Vpf)
Gene/Insert 2
  Gene/Insert name: Cas13e (alt name: Cas13X.1, Cas13bt3)
  Species: Ruminococcus flavefaciens XPD3002
  Insert size (bp): 2403
  Tag / fusion protein: NLS (C terminal on insert); NLS (N terminal on insert); HA (C terminal on insert)
  gRNA/shRNA sequence: -
Terms and licenses: Academic/Nonprofit Terms; Industry Terms: Not Available to Industry
How to cite: pC369: pAAV.CMV-Cas13e-VEGFA sgRNA3 was a gift from Guei-Sheung Liu (Addgene plasmid # 227801 ; http://n2t.net/addgene:227801 ; RRID:Addgene_227801)
