[The description below was written by a language model from this plasmid's Addgene catalogue record and pLannotate feature annotations shown in this document.]
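Description:
pC369: pAAV.CMV-Cas13e-VEGFA sgRNA3 is a 6.6 kb AAV transfer plasmid built on a commercial pAAV.CMV-BGHpA backbone for mammalian expression. It combines a compact RNA-targeting CRISPR effector and its guide in a single vector. In bacteria it is maintained at high copy through a ColE1/pUC-type origin and selected with ampicillin via the β-lactamase gene. An f1 phage origin and small remnants of the pBR322 bom and rop regions are also annotated in the backbone. The record lists a recombination-deficient growth strain, which is commonly chosen to keep the repeat-rich ITRs intact.

The payload lies between two AAV2 inverted terminal repeats, which allow the intervening roughly 3.7 kb to be replicated and packaged into AAV particles when helper functions are supplied. The first cassette uses the human U6 RNA polymerase III promoter to transcribe a guide RNA (sgRNA 3) directed against VEGFA mRNA; the linked gene entry uses the Vegfa symbol. Downstream, the CMV immediate-early enhancer and promoter drive Cas13e (also called Cas13X.1 or Cas13bt3). This coding sequence is about 2.4 kb, carries nuclear localisation signals at both termini and a C-terminal HA epitope, and ends with the bovine growth hormone polyadenylation signal. The Cas13e coding sequence itself was not recognised by the automated annotation, which detected only a fragment of the HA tag. The record lists Ruminococcus flavefaciens XPD3002 as the source species. Gateway attB4, attB1 and attB2 sites flanking the modules are scars of the recombination-based assembly.

The plasmid expresses catalytically active Cas13e for knockdown of VEGFA transcripts. The associated study characterised this compact Cas13 for RNA editing and gene therapy in the retina.
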