Features (pLannotate 1.2.2; 17 found; start..end, strand, type, name):
      1..141     -  repeat_region  AAV2 ITR: inverted terminal repeat of adeno-associated virus serotype 2 inverted
    148..168     +  protein_bind   attB4: mutant version of attB; core recombination site for the Gateway® BP reaction BP Clonase™
    169..409     +  promoter       U6 promoter: RNA polymerase III promoter for human U6 snRNA
    610..913     +  enhancer       CMV enhancer: human cytomegalovirus immediate early enhancer
    914..1117    +  promoter       CMV promoter: human cytomegalovirus (CMV) immediate early promoter
   1139..1159    +  protein_bind   attB1: mutant version of attB; core recombination site for the Gateway® BP reaction BP Clonase™
   3542..3569    +  CDS            3xHA (fragment): three tandem HA epitope tags
   3575..3595    -  protein_bind   attB2: mutant version of attB; core recombination site for the Gateway® BP reaction BP Clonase™
   3626..3737    +  polyA_signal   bGH poly(A) signal: bovine growth hormone polyadenylation signal
   3841..3981    +  repeat_region  AAV2 ITR: inverted terminal repeat of adeno-associated virus serotype 2 inverted
   3986..4037    -  misc_feature   bom (fragment): basis of mobility region from pBR322
   4056..4511    +  rep_origin     f1 ori (sequence partly withheld): f1 bacteriophage origin of replication; arrow indicates direction of (+) strand synthesis
   4512..4561    -  misc_feature   bom (fragment): basis of mobility region from pBR322
   4663..4698    -  CDS            rop (fragment): Rop protein, which maintains plasmids at low copy number; rop
   4793..4897    +  promoter       AmpR promoter: bla
   4898..5758    +  CDS            AmpR: β-lactamase; bla; confers resistance to ampicillin, carbenicillin, and related antibiotics
   5929..6517    +  rep_origin     ori: high-copy-number ColE1/pMB1/pBR322/pUC origin of replication
>Addgene plasmid #227801 | pC369: pAAV.CMV-Cas13e-VEGFA sgRNA3 | addgene full sequence | sequence record 455884 | Addgene NGS Result
CCTGCAGGCAGCTGCGCGCTCGCTCGCTCACTGAGGCCGCCCGGGCAAAGCCCGGGCGTCGGGCGACCTT
TGGTCGCCCGGCCTCAGTGAGCGAGCGAGCGCGCAGAGAGGGAGTGGCCAACTCCATCACTAGGGGTTCC
TTCTAGACAACTTTGTATAGAAAAGTTGGAGGGCCTATTTCCCATGATTCCTTCATATTTGCATATACGA
TACAAGGCTGTTAGAGAGATAATTGGAATTAATTTGACTGTAAACACAAAGATATTAGTACAAAATACGT
GACGTAGAAAGTAATAATTTCTTGGGTAGTTTGCAGTTTTAAAATTATGTTTTAAAATGGACTATCATAT
GCTTACCGTAACTTGAAAGTATTTCGATTTCTTGGCTTTATATATCTTGTGGAAAGGACGAAACACCGGC
TGGAGCAGCCCCCGATTTGTGGGGTGATTACAGCTCTGCATTCACATTTGTTGTGCTGTAGGAAGCTGGA
GCAGCCCCCGATTTGTGGGGTGATTACAGCTTTTTTTGAATTCTGATGCGGTGAAGCTTTAGTTATTAAT
AGTAATCAATTACGGGGTCATTAGTTCATAGCCCATATATGGAGTTCCGCGTTACATAACTTACGGTAAA
TGGCCCGCCTGGCTGACCGCCCAACGACCCCCGCCCATTGACGTCAATAATGACGTATGTTCCCATAGTA
ACGCCAATAGGGACTTTCCATTGACGTCAATGGGTGGAGTATTTACGGTAAACTGCCCACTTGGCAGTAC
ATCAAGTGTATCATATGCCAAGTACGCCCCCTATTGACGTCAATGACGGTAAATGGCCCGCCTGGCATTA
TGCCCAGTACATGACCTTATGGGACTTTCCTACTTGGCAGTACATCTACGTATTAGTCATCGCTATTACC
ATGGTGATGCGGTTTTGGCAGTACATCAATGGGCGTGGATAGCGGTTTGACTCACGGGGATTTCCAAGTC
TCCACCCCATTGACGTCAATGGGAGTTTGTTTTGGCACCAAAATCAACGGGACTTTCCAAAATGTCGTAA
CAACTCCGCCCCATTGACGCAAATGGGCGGTAGGCGTGTACGGTGGGAGGTCTATATAAGCAGAGCTGGT
TTAGTGAACCGTCAGATCCAAGTTTGTACAAAAAAGCAGGCTGCCACCATGCCAAAGAAGAAACGGAAGG
TCGCTCAGGTCTCTAAGCAGACATCCAAGAAGAGGGAACTTTCCATTGATGAATATCAAGGTGCCAGAAA
ATGGTGTTTTACAATCGCCTTTAATAAGGCCTTGGTCAATCGGGACAAGAATGACGGACTTTTCGTTGAA
TCCCTTCTCCGCCACGAAAAATACTCCAAGCATGATTGGTACGATGAGGACACCAGGGCATTGATCAAAT
GTAGCACACAAGCCGCAAATGCTAAGGCAGAGGCTCTTCGAAATTACTTCTCACATTACAGGCACAGTCC
AGGGTGCTTGACCTTCACCGCAGAGGACGAGTTGCGGACTATTATGGAGCGGGCATACGAAAGGGCCATA
TTCGAATGTAGACGACGCGAAACAGAAGTCATTATTGAGTTCCCCTCACTGTTCGAGGGCGATAGGATAA
CTACAGCTGGGGTAGTCTTTTTTGTCTCTTTCTTCGTTGAAAGACGAGTGCTCGACCGACTCTACGGAGC
CGTGAGCGGTCTGAAAAAGAATGAGGGCCAATACAAACTCACCCGAAAGGCACTCTCCATGTACTGTCTT
AAGGATTCCCGATTTACCAAGGCATGGGACAAAAGGGTATTGTTGTTCAGGGATATCCTGGCACAGTTGG
GGCGAATTCCCGCCGAAGCATATGAATACTACCACGGCGAACAGGGTGATAAAAAACGCGCTAATGATAA
CGAGGGCACAAATCCAAAGCGCCATAAAGACAAATTCATTGAATTCGCATTGCATTATCTTGAAGCCCAG
CACAGCGAAATCTGCTTCGGTAGGCGCCACATTGTACGAGAAGAGGCTGGTGCTGGAGATGAACATAAGA
AGCACCGCACCAAGGGGAAGGTAGTTGTCGATTTTAGTAAGAAAGATGAAGACCAGTCATATTACATATC
CAAGAATAACGTAATTGTGCGCATTGATAAGAACGCCGGACCACGCTCTTATAGAATGGGGCTGAATGAG
CTCAAGTACTTGGTCTTGCTTAGCCTCCAGGGAAAAGGGGATGACGCTATTGCTAAGCTCTATCGCTATA
GACAACACGTTGAGAATATCCTCGACGTTGTGAAAGTTACAGATAAGGATAATCATGTATTCCTGCCTAG
ATTTGTGTTGGAACAGCACGGCATTGGTAGGAAGGCATTCAAGCAAAGGATCGATGGAAGAGTCAAGCAT
GTGCGCGGAGTGTGGGAAAAAAAAAAAGCAGCCACTAACGAGATGACCCTGCACGAAAAAGCTAGGGATA
TCCTTCAGTATGTAAACGAAAACTGTACTCGCTCCTTTAATCCTGGAGAATACAATAGACTGCTTGTGTG
CCTTGTTGGGAAGGATGTAGAGAACTTTCAAGCCGGCCTTAAGCGACTCCAGTTGGCTGAACGGATAGAT
GGACGAGTGTATAGTATATTCGCACAGACTTCTACAATCAATGAAATGCATCAAGTCGTTTGTGACCAAA
TTTTGAACAGGCTTTGCAGGATCGGTGATCAAAAGCTCTATGACTATGTCGGGCTGGGTAAGAAGGATGA
AATAGATTACAAACAGAAGGTCGCCTGGTTTAAGGAGCACATTTCCATCAGACGGGGGTTTTTGCGGAAG
AAATTTTGGTACGATTCTAAAAAAGGATTTGCAAAGCTGGTGGAAGAACATTTGGAGAGCGGAGGCGGGC
AGCGCGACGTAGGTCTTGATAAGAAATACTACCACATAGACGCAATTGGGCGGTTCGAGGGAGCAAACCC
TGCCTTGTATGAAACCCTCGCCCGAGATAGATTGTGCTTGATGATGGCACAATATTTTCTGGGTTCAGTA
CGGAAGGAACTTGGTAACAAGATTGTTTGGAGCAATGACAGCATCGAATTGCCTGTTGAAGGGAGTGTCG
GTAATGAAAAGTCCATTGTATTTTCCGTGAGTGACTATGGCAAGTTGTATGTTCTTGACGATGCAGAATT
CCTTGGGCGAATCTGCGAGTACTTCATGCCCCACGAAAAGGGTAAAATACGCTATCATACAGTTTATGAG
AAAGGCTTTCGAGCATATAATGACCTGCAAAAGAAGTGTGTCGAAGCAGTCCTTGCTTTCGAAGAAAAGG
TCGTAAAAGCAAAGAAGATGTCCGAAAAAGAGGGCGCCCATTACATTGACTTCAGAGAGATCCTTGCCCA
GACAATGTGTAAGGAAGCCGAGAAAACTGCTGTGAATAAGGTAAGGAGAGCCTTTTTCCATCACCACCTC
AAGTTCGTCATAGACGAATTTGGATTGTTTTCTGATGTGATGAAAAAATATGGGATTGAGAAAGAATGGA
AGTTTCCAGTGAAGCCCAAGAAAAAAAGAAAAGTATCCTCCTACCCATACGATGTTCCAGATTACGCTTG
AACCCAGCTTTCTTGTACAAAGTGGGAATTCCTAGAGCTCGCTGATCAGCCTCGACTGTGCCTTCTAGTT
GCCAGCCATCTGTTGTTTGCCCCTCCCCCGTGCCTTCCTTGACCCTGGAAGGTGCCACTCCCACTGTCCT
TTCCTAATAAAATGAGGAAATTGCATCGCATTGTCTGAGTAGGTGTCATTCTATTCTGGGGGGTGGGGTG
GGGCAGGACAGCAAGGGGGAGGATTGGGAAGAGAATAGCAGGCATGCTGGGGAGGGCCGCAGGAACCCCT
AGTGATGGAGTTGGCCACTCCCTCTCTGCGCGCTCGCTCGCTCACTGAGGCCGGGCGACCAAAGGTCGCC
CGACGCCCGGGCTTTGCCCGGGCGGCCTCAGTGAGCGAGCGAGCGCGCAGCTGCCTGCAGGGGCGCCTGA
TGCGGTATTTTCTCCTTACGCATCTGTGCGGTATTTCACACCGCATA
[95 nt withheld, positions 4038-4132]
T
[46 nt withheld, positions 4134-4179]
C
[141 nt withheld, positions 4181-4321]
CCTTTGACGTTGGAGTCCACGTTCTTT
[37 nt withheld, positions 4349-4385]
ACTCTATCTCGGGCTATTCTTTTGATTTATAAGGGATTTTGCCGATTTCGGTCTATTGGTTAAAAAATGA
GCTGATTTAACAAAAATTTAACGCGAATTTTAACAAAATATTAACGTTTACAATTTTATGGTGCACTCTC
AGTACAATCTGCTCTGATGCCGCATAGTTAAGCCAGCCCCGACACCCGCCAACACCCGCTGACGCGCCCT
GACGGGCTTGTCTGCTCCCGGCATCCGCTTACAGACAAGCTGTGACCGTCTCCGGGAGCTGCATGTGTCA
GAGGTTTTCACCGTCATCACCGAAACGCGCGAGACGAAAGGGCCTCGTGATACGCCTATTTTTATAGGTT
AATGTCATGATAATAATGGTTTCTTAGACGTCAGGTGGCACTTTTCGGGGAAATGTGCGCGGAACCCCTA
TTTGTTTATTTTTCTAAATACATTCAAATATGTATCCGCTCATGAGACAATAACCCTGATAAATGCTTCA
ATAATATTGAAAAAGGAAGAGTATGAGTATTCAACATTTCCGTGTCGCCCTTATTCCCTTTTTTGCGGCA
TTTTGCCTTCCTGTTTTTGCTCACCCAGAAACGCTGGTGAAAGTAAAAGATGCTGAAGATCAGTTGGGTG
CACGAGTGGGTTACATCGAACTGGATCTCAACAGCGGTAAGATCCTTGAGAGTTTTCGCCCCGAAGAACG
TTTTCCAATGATGAGCACTTTTAAAGTTCTGCTATGTGGCGCGGTATTATCCCGTATTGACGCCGGGCAA
GAGCAACTCGGTCGCCGCATACACTATTCTCAGAATGACTTGGTTGAGTACTCACCAGTCACAGAAAAGC
ATCTTACGGATGGCATGACAGTAAGAGAATTATGCAGTGCTGCCATAACCATGAGTGATAACACTGCGGC
CAACTTACTTCTGACAACGATCGGAGGACCGAAGGAGCTAACCGCTTTTTTGCACAACATGGGGGATCAT
GTAACTCGCCTTGATCGTTGGGAACCGGAGCTGAATGAAGCCATACCAAACGACGAGCGTGACACCACGA
TGCCTGTAGCAATGGCAACAACGTTGCGCAAACTATTAACTGGCGAACTACTTACTCTAGCTTCCCGGCA
ACAATTAATAGACTGGATGGAGGCGGATAAAGTTGCAGGACCACTTCTGCGCTCGGCCCTTCCGGCTGGC
TGGTTTATTGCTGATAAATCTGGAGCCGGTGAGCGTGGAAGCCGCGGTATCATTGCAGCACTGGGGCCAG
ATGGTAAGCCCTCCCGTATCGTAGTTATCTACACGACGGGGAGTCAGGCAACTATGGATGAACGAAATAG
ACAGATCGCTGAGATAGGTGCCTCACTGATTAAGCATTGGTAACTGTCAGACCAAGTTTACTCATATATA
CTTTAGATTGATTTAAAACTTCATTTTTAATTTAAAAGGATCTAGGTGAAGATCCTTTTTGATAATCTCA
TGACCAAAATCCCTTAACGTGAGTTTTCGTTCCACTGAGCGTCAGACCCCGTAGAAAAGATCAAAGGATC
TTCTTGAGATCCTTTTTTTCTGCGCGTAATCTGCTGCTTGCAAACAAAAAAACCACCGCTACCAGCGGTG
GTTTGTTTGCCGGATCAAGAGCTACCAACTCTTTTTCCGAAGGTAACTGGCTTCAGCAGAGCGCAGATAC
CAAATACTGTTCTTCTAGTGTAGCCGTAGTTAGGCCACCACTTCAAGAACTCTGTAGCACCGCCTACATA
CCTCGCTCTGCTAATCCTGTTACCAGTGGCTGCTGCCAGTGGCGATAAGTCGTGTCTTACCGGGTTGGAC
TCAAGACGATAGTTACCGGATAAGGCGCAGCGGTCGGGCTGAACGGGGGGTTCGTGCACACAGCCCAGCT
TGGAGCGAACGACCTACACCGAACTGAGATACCTACAGCGTGAGCTATGAGAAAGCGCCACGCTTCCCGA
AGGGAGAAAGGCGGACAGGTATCCGGTAAGCGGCAGGGTCGGAACAGGAGAGCGCACGAGGGAGCTTCCA
GGGGGAAACGCCTGGTATCTTTATAGTCCTGTCGGGTTTCGCCACCTCTGACTTGAGCGTCGATTTTTGT
GATGCTCGTCAGGGGGGCGGAGCCTATGGAAAAACGCCAGCAACGCGGCCTTTTTACGGTTCCTGGCCTT
TTGCTGGCCTTTTGCTCACATGT
